Addgene plasmid #58477: pmCherry-C1 R62D actin-3XNLS P2A mCherry
Purpose: Expresses nuclear-targeted non-polymerizing R62D mutant of human actin, with an mCherry expression reporter after a P2A protease cleavage site, on a CMV promoter
Depositing lab: Dyche Mullins. Depositing organization: University of California, San Francisco (UCSF). Publication: DNA damage induces nuclear actin filament assembly by formin-2 and Spire-1/2 that promotes efficient DNA repair. Belin BJ, Lee T, Mullins RD. Elife. 2015 Aug 19;4. doi: 10.7554/eLife.07735. PubMed 26287480.
Backbone
  Vector backbone: mCherry-C1
  Backbone manufacturer: Clontech
  Backbone size w/o insert (bp): 4700
  Total vector size (bp): 5994
  Vector type: Mammalian Expression
  Selectable markers: Neomycin (select with G418)
Growth in bacteria
  Bacterial resistance: Kanamycin, 50 μg/mL
  Growth temperature: 37°C
  Growth strain: Top10
  Copy number: High Copy
Gene/Insert 1
  Gene/Insert name: beta actin
  Species: H. sapiens (human)
  Insert size (bp): 1125
  Mutation: Changed Arginine 62 to Aspartic Acid
  GenBank ID: NM_001101.3
  Entrez Gene: ACTB (a.k.a. BKRNS, BNS, BRWS1, CSMH, DDS1, PS1TP5BP1, THC8)
  Promoter: CMV
  Cloning method: Ligation Independent Cloning
  Sequencing primers: 5′ CMV Forward; 3′ mCherry Reverse
Gene/Insert 2
  Gene/Insert name: 3XNLS (alt name: nuclear localization signal)
  Species: SV40 virus
  Insert size (bp): 72
  Promoter: CMV
  Cloning method: Ligation Independent Cloning
  Sequencing primers: 5′ actin Forward; 3′ mCherry Reverse
Gene/Insert 3
  Gene/Insert name: P2A cleavage site (alt name: 2A Peptide Derived from Porcine Teschovirus-1)
  Species: Porcine Teschovirus-1
  Promoter: CMV
  Tag / fusion protein: mCherry (C terminal on insert)
  Cloning method: Ligation Independent Cloning
  Sequencing primers: 5′ actin Forward; 3′ mCherry Reverse
Resource information
  A portion of this plasmid was derived from a plasmid made by: P2A peptide and 3X NLS (with stop codons) were inserted into the pmCherry-C1 backbone via GenScript's custom cloning services. Human actin was cloned from cDNA using Gibson cloning into an NLS-P2A-mCherry backbone.
Terms and licenses: Academic/Nonprofit Terms; Industry Terms: Not Available to Industry
How to cite: pmCherry-C1 R62D actin-3XNLS P2A mCherry was a gift from Dyche Mullins (Addgene plasmid # 58477 ; http://n2t.net/addgene:58477 ; RRID:Addgene_58477)
