[The description below was written by a language model from this plasmid's Addgene catalogue record.]
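Description:
pmCherry-C1 R62D actin-3XNLS P2A mCherry is a mammalian expression plasmid of about 6 kb built on the Clontech mCherry-C1 backbone. It is maintained in E. coli as a high-copy plasmid under kanamycin selection, and it carries a neomycin resistance marker so that transfected mammalian cells can be selected with G418. No feature table accompanies the record, so details such as the replication origin and polyadenylation signals are not explicitly listed.

A CMV promoter drives a single open reading frame with three functional parts. The first is human beta actin (ACTB) carrying an arginine-to-aspartate change at position 62, a mutation that renders actin unable to polymerize. This is fused to three tandem copies of the SV40 nuclear localization signal, which direct the mutant actin into the nucleus. Downstream lies the porcine teschovirus-1 P2A peptide followed by mCherry. Although the record describes P2A as a cleavage site, 2A peptides act by ribosomal skipping during translation, so the actin-NLS protein and mCherry are released as separate polypeptides from one transcript. mCherry therefore marks the cells that express the construct, and roughly how strongly, without being attached to the actin itself. The record notes that the NLS and P2A elements were placed into the backbone first and that actin was then cloned from cDNA by Gibson assembly.

The construct raises the level of non-polymerizable actin monomer specifically in the nucleus, making it useful as a tool or control for probing the roles of nuclear actin filaments. The associated work concerns nuclear actin assembly induced by DNA damage and its contribution to repair.
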