>Addgene plasmid #58477 | pmCherry-C1 R62D actin-3XNLS P2A mCherry | addgene partial sequence | sequence record 101139 | CMV-F 5'-CGCAAATGGGCGGTAGGCGTG-3'
GTGAACCGTCAGATCCGCTAGCGATGGATGATGATATCGCCGCGCTCGTCGTCGACAACGGCTCCGGCAT
GTGCAAGGCCGGCTTCGCGGGCGACGATGCCCCCCGGGCCGTCTTCCCCTCCATCGTGGGGCGCCCCAGG
CACCAGGGCGTGATGGTGGGCATGGGTCAGAAGGATTCCTATGTGGGCGACGAGGCCCAGAGCAAGGACG
GCATCCTCACCCTGAAGTACCCCATCGAGCACGGCATCGTCACCAACTGGGACGACATGGAGAAAATCTG
GCACCACACCTTCTACAATGAGCTGCGTGTGGCTCCCGAGGAGCACCCCGTGCTGCTGACCGAGGCCCCC
CTGAACCCCAAGGCCAACCGCGAGAAGATGACCCAGATCATGTTTGAGACCTTCAACACCCCAGCCATGT
ACGTTGCTATCCAGGCTGTGCTATCCCTGTACGCCTCTGGCCGTACCACTGGCATCGTGATGGACTCCGG
TGACGGGGTCACCCACACTGTGCCCATCTACGAGGGGTATGCCCTCCCCCATGCCATCCTGCGTCTGGAC
CTGGCTGGCCGGGACCTGACTGACTACCTCATGAAGATCCTCACCGAGCGCGGCTACAGCTTCACCACCA
CGGCCGAGCGGGAAATCGTGCGTGACATTAAGGAGAAGCTGTGCTACGTCGCCCTGGACTTCGAGCAAGA
GATGGCCACGGCTGCTTCCAGCTCCTCCCTGGAGAAGAGCTACGAGCTGCCTGACGGCCAGGTCATCACC
ATTGGCAATGAGCGGTTCCGCTGCCCTGAGGCACTCTTCCAGCCTTCCTTCCTGGGCATGGAGTCCTGTG
GCATCCACGAAACTACCTTCAACTCCATCATG
