>Addgene plasmid #58477 | pmCherry-C1 R62D actin-3XNLS P2A mCherry | addgene partial sequence | sequence record 101140 | mCherry-R 5'-TTGGTCACCTTCAGCTTGG-3'
CTACAGCTTCACCACCACGGCCGAGCGGGAAATCGTGCGTGACATTAAGGAGAAGCTGTGCTACGTCGCC
CTGGACTTCGAGCAAGAGATGGCCACGGCTGCTTCCAGCTCCTCCCTGGAGAAGAGCTACGAGCTGCCTG
ACGGCCAGGTCATCACCATTGGCAATGAGCGGTTCCGCTGCCCTGAGGCACTCTTCCAGCCTTCCTTCCT
GGGCATGGAGTCCTGTGGCATCCACGAAACTACCTTCAACTCCATCATGAAGTGTGACGTGGACATCCGC
AAAGACCTGTACGCCAACACAGTGCTGTCTGGCGGCACCACCATGTACCCTGGCATTGCCGACAGGATGC
AGAAGGAGATCACTGCCCTGGCACCCAGCACAATGAAGATCAAGATCATTGCTCCTCCTGAGCGCAAGTA
CTCCGTGTGGATCGGCGGCTCCATCCTGGCCTCGCTGTCCACCTTCCAGCAGATGTGGATCAGCAAGCAG
GAGTATGACGAGTCCGGCCCCTCCATCGTCCACCGCAAATGCTTCCTACCGGTAATGGATCCAAAAAAGA
AGAGAAAGGTAGATCCAAAAAAGAAGAGAAAGGTAGATCCAAAAAAGAAGAGAAAGGCGGCCGCAGCCAC
GAACTTCTCTCTGTTAAAGCAAGCAGGAGACGTGGAAGAAAACCCCGGTCCTAAACCGGTCGCCACCATG
GTGAGCAAGGGCGAGGAGGATAACATGGCCATCATCAAGGAGTTCATGCGCTTCAAGGTGCACATGGAGG
GCTCCGTGAACGGCCACGAGTTCGAGATCGA
