LOCUS       Exported 5994 bp ds-DNA circular SYN 12-MAY-2021
DEFINITION  Expresses nuclear-targeted non-polymerizing R62D mutant of human
            actin, with an mCherry expression reporter after a P2A protease
            cleavage site, on a CMV promoter.
ACCESSION   .
VERSION     .
KEYWORDS    pmCherry-C1 R62D actin-3XNLS P2A mCherry
SOURCE      synthetic DNA construct
  ORGANISM  synthetic DNA construct
REFERENCE   1 (bases 1 to 5994)
  AUTHORS   Belin BJ, Lee T, Mullins RD
  TITLE     DNA damage induces nuclear actin filament assembly by formin-2 and
            Spire-1/2 that promotes efficient DNA repair.
  JOURNAL   Elife. 2015 Aug 19;4. doi: 10.7554/eLife.07735.
  PUBMED    26287480
REFERENCE   2 (bases 1 to 5994)
  AUTHORS   .
  TITLE     Direct Submission
  JOURNAL   Exported May 12, 2021 from SnapGene Server 1.1.58
            http://www.snapgene.com
FEATURES             Location/Qualifiers
     source          1..5994
                     /organism="synthetic DNA construct"
                     /mol_type="other DNA"
     enhancer        61..364
                     /label=CMV enhancer
                     /note="human cytomegalovirus immediate early enhancer"
     promoter        365..568
                     /label=CMV promoter
                     /note="human cytomegalovirus (CMV) immediate early
                     promoter"
     primer_bind     519..539
                     /label=CMV-F
                     /note="Human CMV immediate early promoter, forward primer"
     CDS             1738..1758
                     /codon_start=1
                     /product="nuclear localization signal of SV40 (simian virus
                     40) large T antigen"
                     /label=SV40 NLS
                     /translation="PKKKRKV"
     CDS             1762..1782
                     /codon_start=1
                     /product="nuclear localization signal of SV40 (simian virus
                     40) large T antigen"
                     /label=SV40 NLS
                     /translation="PKKKRKV"
     CDS             1813..1869
                     /codon_start=1
                     /product="2A peptide from porcine teschovirus-1
                     polyprotein"
                     /label=P2A
                     /note="Eukaryotic ribosomes fail to insert a peptide bond
                     between the Gly and Pro residues, yielding separate
                     polypeptides."
                     /translation="ATNFSLLKQAGDVEENPGP"
     regulatory      1879..1888
                     /regulatory_class="other"
                     /note="vertebrate consensus sequence for strong initiation
                     of translation (Kozak, 1987)"
     CDS             1885..2592
                     /codon_start=1
                     /product="monomeric derivative of DsRed fluorescent protein
                     (Shaner et al., 2004)"
                     /label=mCherry
                     /note="mammalian codon-optimized"
                     /translation="MVSKGEEDNMAIIKEFMRFKVHMEGSVNGHEFEIEGEGEGRPYEG
                     TQTAKLKVTKGGPLPFAWDILSPQFMYGSKAYVKHPADIPDYLKLSFPEGFKWERVMNF
                     EDGGVVTVTQDSSLQDGEFIYKVKLRGTNFPSDGPVMQKKTMGWEASSERMYPEDGALK
                     GEIKQRLKLKDGGHYDAEVKTTYKAKKPVQLPGAYNVNIKLDITSHNEDYTIVEQYERA
                     EGRHSTGGMDELYK"
     primer_bind     complement(2030..2048)
                     /label=mCherry-R
                     /note="mCherry, reverse primer"
     primer_bind     2298..2317
                     /label=mCherry-F
                     /note="mCherry, forward primer"
     misc_feature    2593..2658
                     /label=MCS
                     /note="multiple cloning site"
     polyA_signal    2782..2903
                     /label=SV40 poly(A) signal
                     /note="SV40 polyadenylation signal"
     primer_bind     complement(2819..2838)
                     /label=SV40pA-R
                     /note="SV40 polyA, reverse primer"
     primer_bind     2873..2892
                     /label=EBV-rev
                     /note="SV40 polyA terminator, reverse primer"
     rep_origin      complement(2910..3365)
                     /direction=LEFT
                     /label=f1 ori
                     /note="f1 bacteriophage origin of replication; arrow
                     indicates direction of (+) strand synthesis"
     primer_bind     complement(3047..3068)
                     /label=F1ori-F
                     /note="F1 origin, forward primer"
     primer_bind     3259..3278
                     /label=F1ori-R
                     /note="F1 origin, reverse primer"
     promoter        3392..3496
                     /gene="bla"
                     /label=AmpR promoter
     promoter        3498..3855
                     /label=SV40 promoter
                     /note="SV40 enhancer and early promoter"
     primer_bind     complement(3521..3541)
                     /label=pBABE 3'
                     /note="SV40 enhancer, reverse primer for pBABE vectors"
     rep_origin      3706..3841
                     /label=SV40 ori
                     /note="SV40 origin of replication"
     primer_bind     3768..3787
                     /label=SV40pro-F
                     /note="SV40 promoter/origin, forward primer"
     CDS             3890..4684
                     /codon_start=1
                     /gene="aph(3')-II (or nptII)"
                     /product="aminoglycoside phosphotransferase from Tn5"
                     /label=NeoR/KanR
                     /note="confers resistance to neomycin, kanamycin, and G418
                     (Geneticin(R))"
                     /translation="MIEQDGLHAGSPAAWVERLFGYDWAQQTIGCSDAAVFRLSAQGRP
                     VLFVKTDLSGALNELQDEAARLSWLATTGVPCAAVLDVVTEAGRDWLLLGEVPGQDLLS
                     SHLAPAEKVSIMADAMRRLHTLDPATCPFDHQAKHRIERARTRMEAGLVDQDDLDEEHQ
                     GLAPAELFARLKASMPDGEDLVVTHGDACLPNIMVENGRFSGFIDCGRLGVADRYQDIA
                     LATRDIAEELGGEWADRFLVLYGIAAPDSQRIAFYRLLDEFF"
     primer_bind     complement(3944..3963)
                     /label=Neo-R
                     /note="Neomycin resistance gene, reverse primer"
     primer_bind     4554..4573
                     /label=Neo-F
                     /note="Neomycin resistance gene, forward primer"
     primer_bind     complement(4872..4891)
                     /label=TK-pA-R
                     /note="Thymidine kinase polyA, reverse primer"
     polyA_signal    4916..4963
                     /label=HSV TK poly(A) signal
                     /note="herpes simplex virus thymidine kinase
                     polyadenylation signal (Cole and Stacy, 1985)"
     rep_origin      5292..5880
                     /direction=RIGHT
                     /label=ori
                     /note="high-copy-number ColE1/pMB1/pBR322/pUC origin of
                     replication"
     primer_bind     5781..5800
                     /label=pBR322ori-F
                     /note="pBR322 origin, forward primer"
ORIGIN
        1 tagttattaa tagtaatcaa ttacggggtc attagttcat agcccatata tggagttccg
       61 cgttacataa cttacggtaa atggcccgcc tggctgaccg cccaacgacc cccgcccatt
      121 gacgtcaata atgacgtatg ttcccatagt aacgccaata gggactttcc attgacgtca
      181 atgggtggag tatttacggt aaactgccca cttggcagta catcaagtgt atcatatgcc
      241 aagtacgccc cctattgacg tcaatgacgg taaatggccc gcctggcatt atgcccagta
      301 catgacctta tgggactttc ctacttggca gtacatctac gtattagtca tcgctattac
      361 catggtgatg cggttttggc agtacatcaa tgggcgtgga tagcggtttg actcacgggg
      421 atttccaagt ctccacccca ttgacgtcaa tgggagtttg ttttggcacc aaaatcaacg
      481 ggactttcca aaatgtcgta acaactccgc cccattgacg caaatgggcg gtaggcgtgt
      541 acggtgggag gtctatataa gcagagctgg tttagtgaac cgtcagatcc gctagcgatg
      601 gatgatgata tcgccgcgct cgtcgtcgac aacggctccg gcatgtgcaa ggccggcttc
      661 gcgggcgacg atgccccccg ggccgtcttc ccctccatcg tggggcgccc caggcaccag
      721 ggcgtgatgg tgggcatggg tcagaaggat tcctatgtgg gcgacgaggc ccagagcaag
      781 gacggcatcc tcaccctgaa gtaccccatc gagcacggca tcgtcaccaa ctgggacgac
      841 atggagaaaa tctggcacca caccttctac aatgagctgc gtgtggctcc cgaggagcac
      901 cccgtgctgc tgaccgaggc ccccctgaac cccaaggcca accgcgagaa gatgacccag
      961 atcatgtttg agaccttcaa caccccagcc atgtacgttg ctatccaggc tgtgctatcc
     1021 ctgtacgcct ctggccgtac cactggcatc gtgatggact ccggtgacgg ggtcacccac
     1081 actgtgccca tctacgaggg gtatgccctc ccccatgcca tcctgcgtct ggacctggct
     1141 ggccgggacc tgactgacta cctcatgaag atcctcaccg agcgcggcta cagcttcacc
     1201 accacggccg agcgggaaat cgtgcgtgac attaaggaga agctgtgcta cgtcgccctg
     1261 gacttcgagc aagagatggc cacggctgct tccagctcct ccctggagaa gagctacgag
     1321 ctgcctgacg gccaggtcat caccattggc aatgagcggt tccgctgccc tgaggcactc
     1381 ttccagcctt ccttcctggg catggagtcc tgtggcatcc acgaaactac cttcaactcc
     1441 atcatgaagt gtgacgtgga catccgcaaa gacctgtacg ccaacacagt gctgtctggc
     1501 ggcaccacca tgtaccctgg cattgccgac aggatgcaga aggagatcac tgccctggca
     1561 cccagcacaa tgaagatcaa gatcattgct cctcctgagc gcaagtactc cgtgtggatc
     1621 ggcggctcca tcctggcctc gctgtccacc ttccagcaga tgtggatcag caagcaggag
     1681 tatgacgagt ccggcccctc catcgtccac cgcaaatgct tcctaccggt aatggatcca
     1741 aaaaagaaga gaaaggtaga tccaaaaaag aagagaaagg tagatccaaa aaagaagaga
     1801 aaggcggccg cagccacgaa cttctctctg ttaaagcaag caggagacgt ggaagaaaac
     1861 cccggtccta aaccggtcgc caccatggtg agcaagggcg aggaggataa catggccatc
     1921 atcaaggagt tcatgcgctt caaggtgcac atggagggct ccgtgaacgg ccacgagttc
     1981 gagatcgagg gcgagggcga gggccgcccc tacgagggca cccagaccgc caagctgaag
     2041 gtgaccaagg gtggccccct gcccttcgcc tgggacatcc tgtcccctca gttcatgtac
     2101 ggctccaagg cctacgtgaa gcaccccgcc gacatccccg actacttgaa gctgtccttc
     2161 cccgagggct tcaagtggga gcgcgtgatg aacttcgagg acggcggcgt ggtgaccgtg
     2221 acccaggact cctccctgca ggacggcgag ttcatctaca aggtgaagct gcgcggcacc
     2281 aacttcccct ccgacggccc cgtaatgcag aagaagacca tgggctggga ggcctcctcc
     2341 gagcggatgt accccgagga cggcgccctg aagggcgaga tcaagcagag gctgaagctg
     2401 aaggacggcg gccactacga cgctgaggtc aagaccacct acaaggccaa gaagcccgtg
     2461 cagctgcccg gcgcctacaa cgtcaacatc aagttggaca tcacctccca caacgaggac
     2521 tacaccatcg tggaacagta cgaacgcgcc gagggccgcc actccaccgg cggcatggac
     2581 gagctgtaca agtccggact cagatctcga gctcaagctt cgaattctgc agtcgacggt
     2641 accgcgggcc cgggatccac cggatctaga taactgatca taatcagcca taccacattt
     2701 gtagaggttt tacttgcttt aaaaaacctc ccacacctcc ccctgaacct gaaacataaa
     2761 atgaatgcaa ttgttgttgt taacttgttt attgcagctt ataatggtta caaataaagc
     2821 aatagcatca caaatttcac aaataaagca tttttttcac tgcattctag ttgtggtttg
     2881 tccaaactca tcaatgtatc ttaacgcgta aattgtaagc gttaatattt tgttaaaatt
     2941 cgcgttaaat ttttgttaaa tcagctcatt ttttaaccaa taggccgaaa tcggcaaaat
     3001 cccttataaa tcaaaagaat agaccgagat agggttgagt gttgttccag tttggaacaa
     3061 gagtccacta ttaaagaacg tggactccaa cgtcaaaggn nnnnnnnnnn nnnnnnnnnn
     3121 nnnnnnnnnn nnnnnnnnnn nnnnnnnntn nnnnnnnnnn nnnnnnnnnn nnnnnnnnnn
     3181 nnnnnnnnnn nnnnnnnnnn nnnnnnnnnn nnnnnnnnnn nnnnnnnnnn nnnnnnnnnn
     3241 gnnnnnnnnn nnnnnnnnnn nnnnnnnnnn nnnnnnnnnn nnnnnnnnnn nnnnnnnnnn
     3301 nnnnnnnnnn nnnnnnnnnn nnnnnnnnnn nnnnnnnnnn nnnnnnnnnn nnnnnnnnnn
     3361 nnnnncaggt ggcacttttc ggggaaatgt gcgcggaacc cctatttgtt tatttttcta
     3421 aatacattca aatatgtatc cgctcatgag acaataaccc tgataaatgc ttcaataata
     3481 ttgaaaaagg aagagtcctg aggcggaaag aaccagctgt ggaatgtgtg tcagttaggg
     3541 tgtggaaagt ccccaggctc cccagcaggc agaagtatgc aaagcatgca tctcaattag
     3601 tcagcaacca ggtgtggaaa gtccccaggc tccccagcag gcagaagtat gcaaagcatg
     3661 catctcaatt agtcagcaac catagtcccg cccctaactc cgcccatccc gcccctaact
     3721 ccgcccagtt ccgcccattc tccgccccat ggctgactaa ttttttttat ttatgcagag
     3781 gccgaggccg cctcggcctc tgagctattc cagaagtagt gaggaggctt ttttggaggc
     3841 ctaggctttt gcaaagatcg atcaagagac aggatgagga tcgtttcgca tgattgaaca
     3901 agatggattg cacgcaggtt ctccggccgc ttgggtggag aggctattcg gctatgactg
     3961 ggcacaacag acaatcggct gctctgatgc cgccgtgttc cggctgtcag cgcaggggcg
     4021 cccggttctt tttgtcaaga ccgacctgtc cggtgccctg aatgaactgc aagacgaggc
     4081 agcgcggcta tcgtggctgg ccacgacggg cgttccttgc gcagctgtgc tcgacgttgt
     4141 cactgaagcg ggaagggact ggctgctatt gggcgaagtg ccggggcagg atctcctgtc
     4201 atctcacctt gctcctgccg agaaagtatc catcatggct gatgcaatgc ggcggctgca
     4261 tacgcttgat ccggctacct gcccattcga ccaccaagcg aaacatcgca tcgagcgagc
     4321 acgtactcgg atggaagccg gtcttgtcga tcaggatgat ctggacgaag agcatcaggg
     4381 gctcgcgcca gccgaactgt tcgccaggct caaggcgagc atgcccgacg gcgaggatct
     4441 cgtcgtgacc catggcgatg cctgcttgcc gaatatcatg gtggaaaatg gccgcttttc
     4501 tggattcatc gactgtggcc ggctgggtgt ggcggaccgc tatcaggaca tagcgttggc
     4561 tacccgtgat attgctgaag agcttggcgg cgaatgggct gaccgcttcc tcgtgcttta
     4621 cggtatcgcc gctcccgatt cgcagcgcat cgccttctat cgccttcttg acgagttctt
     4681 ctgagcggga ctctggggtt cgaaatgacc gaccaagcga cgcccaacct gccatcacga
     4741 gatttcgatt ccaccgccgc cttctatgaa aggttgggct tcggaatcgt tttccgggac
     4801 gccggctgga tgatcctcca gcgcggggat ctcatgctgg agttcttcgc ccaccctagg
     4861 gggaggctaa ctgaaacacg gaaggagaca ataccggaag gaacccgcgc tatgacggca
     4921 ataaaaagac agaataaaac gcacggtgtt gggtcgtttg ttcataaacg cggggttcgg
     4981 tcccagggct ggcactctgt cgatacccca ccgagacccc attggggcca atacgcccgc
     5041 gtttcttcct tttccccacc ccacccccca agttcgggtg aaggcccagg gctcgcagcc
     5101 aacgtcgggg cggcaggccc tgccatagcc tcaggttact catatatact ttagattgat
     5161 ttaaaacttc atttttaatt taaaaggatc taggtgaaga tcctttttga taatctcatg
     5221 accaaaatcc cttaacgtga gttttcgttc cactgagcgt cagaccccgt agaaaagatc
     5281 aaaggatctt cttgagatcc tttttttctg cgcgtaatct gctgcttgca aacaaaaaaa
     5341 ccaccgctac cagcggtggt ttgtttgccg gatcaagagc taccaactct ttttccgaag
     5401 gtaactggct tcagcagagc gcagatacca aatactgttc ttctagtgta gccgtagtta
     5461 ggccaccact tcaagaactc tgtagcaccg cctacatacc tcgctctgct aatcctgtta
     5521 ccagtggctg ctgccagtgg cgataagtcg tgtcttaccg ggttggactc aagacgatag
     5581 ttaccggata aggcgcagcg gtcgggctga acggggggtt cgtgcacaca gcccagcttg
     5641 gagcgaacga cctacaccga actgagatac ctacagcgtg agctatgaga aagcgccacg
     5701 cttcccgaag ggagaaaggc ggacaggtat ccggtaagcg gcagggtcgg aacaggagag
     5761 cgcacgaggg agcttccagg gggaaacgcc tggtatcttt atagtcctgt cgggtttcgc
     5821 cacctctgac ttgagcgtcg atttttgtga tgctcgtcag gggggcggag cctatggaaa
     5881 aacgccagca acgcggcctt tttacggttc ctggcctttt gctggccttt tgctcacatg
     5941 ttctttcctg cgttatcccc tgattctgtg gataaccgta ttaccgccat gcat
//
